>Addgene plasmid #109279 | LifeAct-GFP-6xHis | depositor full sequence | sequence record 206050 | LifeAct-GFP-6xHis sequence 6022 bps
TGGCGAATGGG
[124 nt withheld, positions 12-135]
C
[91 nt withheld, positions 137-227]
A
[49 nt withheld, positions 229-277]
CCTTTGACGTTGGAGTCCACGTTCTTT
[37 nt withheld, positions 305-341]
ACCCTATCTCGGTCTATTCTTTTGATTTATAAGGGATTTTGCCGATTTCGGCCTATTGGTTAAAAAATGA
GCTGATTTAACAAAAATTTAACGCGAATTTTAACAAAATATTAACGTTTACAATTTCAGGTGGCACTTTT
CGGGGAAATGTGCGCGGAACCCCTATTTGTTTATTTTTCTAAATACATTCAAATATGTATCCGCTCATGA
ATTAATTCTTAGAAAAACTCATCGAGCATCAAATGAAACTGCAATTTATTCATATCAGGATTATCAATAC
CATATTTTTGAAAAAGCCGTTTCTGTAATGAAGGAGAAAACTCACCGAGGCAGTTCCATAGGATGGCAAG
ATCCTGGTATCGGTCTGCGATTCCGACTCGTCCAACATCAATACAACCTATTAATTTCCCCTCGTCAAAA
ATAAGGTTATCAAGTGAGAAATCACCATGAGTGACGACTGAATCCGGTGAGAATGGCAAAAGTTTATGCA
TTTCTTTCCAGACTTGTTCAACAGGCCAGCCATTACGCTCGTCATCAAAATCACTCGCATCAACCAAACC
GTTATTCATTCGTGATTGCGCCTGAGCGAGACGAAATACGCGATCGCTGTTAAAAGGACAATTACAAACA
GGAATCGAATGCAACCGGCGCAGGAACACTGCCAGCGCATCAACAATATTTTCACCTGAATCAGGATATT
CTTCTAATACCTGGAATGCTGTTTTCCCGGGGATCGCAGTGGTGAGTAACCATGCATCATCAGGAGTACG
GATAAAATGCTTGATGGTCGGAAGAGGCATAAATTCCGTCAGCCAGTTTAGTCTGACCATCTCATCTGTA
ACATCATTGGCAACGCTACCTTTGCCATGTTTCAGAAACAACTCTGGCGCATCGGGCTTCCCATACAATC
GATAGATTGTCGCACCTGATTGCCCGACATTATCGCGAGCCCATTTATACCCATATAAATCAGCATCCAT
GTTGGAATTTAATCGCGGCCTAGAGCAAGACGTTTCCCGTTGAATATGGCTCATAACACCCCTTGTATTA
CTGTTTATGTAAGCAGACAGTTTTATTGTTCATGACCAAAATCCCTTAACGTGAGTTTTCGTTCCACTGA
GCGTCAGACCCCGTAGAAAAGATCAAAGGATCTTCTTGAGATCCTTTTTTTCTGCGCGTAATCTGCTGCT
TGCAAACAAAAAAACCACCGCTACCAGCGGTGGTTTGTTTGCCGGATCAAGAGCTACCAACTCTTTTTCC
GAAGGTAACTGGCTTCAGCAGAGCGCAGATACCAAATACTGTCCTTCTAGTGTAGCCGTAGTTAGGCCAC
CACTTCAAGAACTCTGTAGCACCGCCTACATACCTCGCTCTGCTAATCCTGTTACCAGTGGCTGCTGCCA
GTGGCGATAAGTCGTGTCTTACCGGGTTGGACTCAAGACGATAGTTACCGGATAAGGCGCAGCGGTCGGG
CTGAACGGGGGGTTCGTGCACACAGCCCAGCTTGGAGCGAACGACCTACACCGAACTGAGATACCTACAG
CGTGAGCTATGAGAAAGCGCCACGCTTCCCGAAGGGAGAAAGGCGGACAGGTATCCGGTAAGCGGCAGGG
TCGGAACAGGAGAGCGCACGAGGGAGCTTCCAGGGGGAAACGCCTGGTATCTTTATAGTCCTGTCGGGTT
TCGCCACCTCTGACTTGAGCGTCGATTTTTGTGATGCTCGTCAGGGGGGCGGAGCCTATGGAAAAACGCC
AGCAACGCGGCCTTTTTACGGTTCCTGGCCTTTTGCTGGCCTTTTGCTCACATGTTCTTTCCTGCGTTAT
CCCCTGATTCTGTGGATAACCGTATTACCGCCTTTGAGTGAGCTGATACCGCTCGCCGCAGCCGAACGAC
CGAGCGCAGCGAGTCAGTGAGCGAGGAAGCGGAAGAGCGCCTGATGCGGTATTTTCTCCTTACGCATCTG
TGCGGTATTTCACACCGCATATATGGTGCACTCTCAGTACAATCTGCTCTGATGCCGCATAGTTAAGCCA
GTATACACTCCGCTATCGCTACGTGACTGGGTCATGGCTGCGCCCCGACACCCGCCAACACCCGCTGACG
CGCCCTGACGGGCTTGTCTGCTCCCGGCATCCGCTTACAGACAAGCTGTGACCGTCTCCGGGAGCTGCAT
GTGTCAGAGGTTTTCACCGTCATCACCGAAACGCGCGAGGCAGCTGCGGTAAAGCTCATCAGCGTGGTCG
TGAAGCGATTCACAGATGTCTGCCTGTTCATCCGCGTCCAGCTCGTTGAGTTTCTCCAGAAGCGTTAATG
TCTGGCTTCTGATAAAGCGGGCCATGTTAAGGGCGGTTTTTTCCTGTTTGGTCACTGATGCCTCCGTGTA
AGGGGGATTTCTGTTCATGGGGGTAATGATACCGATGAAACGAGAGAGGATGCTCACGATACGGGTTACT
GATGATGAACATGCCCGGTTACTGGAACGTTGTGAGGGTAAACAACTGGCGGTATGGATGCGGCGGGACC
AGAGAAAAATCACTCAGGGTCAATGCCAGCGCTTCGTTAATACAGATGTAGGTGTTCCACAGGGTAGCCA
GCAGCATCCTGCGATGCAGATCCGGAACATAATGGTGCAGGGCGCTGACTTCCGCGTTTCCAGACTTTAC
GAAACACGGAAACCGAAGACCATTCATGTTGTTGCTCAGGTCGCAGACGTTTTGCAGCAGCAGTCGCTTC
ACGTTCGCTCGCGTATCGGTGATTCATTCTGCTAACCAGTAAGGCAACCCCGCCAGCCTAGCCGGGTCCT
CAACGACAGGAGCACGATCATGCGCACCCGTGGGGCCGCCATGCCGGCGATAATGGCCTGCTTCTCGCCG
AAACGTTTGGTGGCGGGACCAGTGACGAAGGCTTGAGCGAGGGCGTGCAAGATTCCGAATACCGCAAGCG
ACAGGCCGATCATCGTCGCGCTCCAGCGAAAGCGGTCCTCGCCGAAAATGACCCAGAGCGCTGCCGGCAC
CTGTCCTACGAGTTGCATGATAAAGAAGACAGTCATAAGTGCGGCGACGATAGTCATGCCCCGCGCCCAC
CGGAAGGAGCTGACTGGGTTGAAGGCTCTCAAGGGCATCGGTCGAGATCCCGGTGCCTAATGAGTGAGCT
AACTTACATTAATTGCGTTGCGCTCACTGCCCGCTTTCCAGTCGGGAAACCTGTCGTGCCAGCTGCATTA
ATGAATCGGCCAACGCGCGGGGAGAGGCGGTTTGCGTATTGGGCGCCAGGGTGGTTTTTCTTTTCACCAG
TGAGACGGGCAACAGCTGATTGCCCTTCACCGCCTGGCCCTGAGAGAGTTGCAGCAAGCGGTCCACGCTG
GTTTGCCCCAGCAGGCGAAAATCCTGTTTGATGGTGGTTAACGGCGGGATATAACATGAGCTGTCTTCGG
TATCGTCGTATCCCACTACCGAGATATCCGCACCAACGCGCAGCCCGGACTCGGTAATGGCGCGCATTGC
GCCCAGCGCCATCTGATCGTTGGCAACCAGCATCGCAGTGGGAACGATGCCCTCATTCAGCATTTGCATG
GTTTGTTGAAAACCGGACATGGCACTCCAGTCGCCTTCCCGTTCCGCTATCGGCTGAATTTGATTGCGAG
TGAGATATTTATGCCAGCCAGCCAGACGCAGACGCGCCGAGACAGAACTTAATGGGCCCGCTAACAGCGC
GATTTGCTGGTGACCCAATGCGACCAGATGCTCCACGCCCAGTCGCGTACCGTCTTCATGGGAGAAAATA
ATACTGTTGATGGGTGTCTGGTCAGAGACATCAAGAAATAACGCCGGAACATTAGTGCAGGCAGCTTCCA
CAGCAATGGCATCCTGGTCATCCAGCGGATAGTTAATGATCAGCCCACTGACGCGTTGCGCGAGAAGATT
GTGCACCGCCGCTTTACAGGCTTCGACGCCGCTTCGTTCTACCATCGACACCACCACGCTGGCACCCAGT
TGATCGGCGCGAGATTTAATCGCCGCGACAATTTGCGACGGCGCGTGCAGGGCCAGACTGGAGGTGGCAA
CGCCAATCAGCAACGACTGTTTGCCCGCCAGTTGTTGTGCCACGCGGTTGGGAATGTAATTCAGCTCCGC
CATCGCCGCTTCCACTTTTTCCCGCGTTTTCGCAGAAACGTGGCTGGCCTGGTTCACCACGCGGGAAACG
GTCTGATAAGAGACACCGGCATACTCTGCGACATCGTATAACGTTACTGGTTTCACATTCACCACCCTGA
ATTGACTCTCTTCCGGGCGCTATCATGCCATACCGCGAAAGGTTTTGCGCCATTCGATGGTGTCCGGGAT
CTCGACGCTCTCCCTTATGCGACTCCTGCATTAGGAAGCAGCCCAGTAGTAGGTTGAGGCCGTTGAGCAC
CGCCGCCGCAAGGAATGGTGCATGCAAGGAGATGGCGCCCAACAGTCCCCCGGCCACGGGGCCTGCCACC
ATACCCACGCCGAAACAAGCGCTCATGAGCCCGAAGTGGCGAGCCCGATCTTCCCCATCGGTGATGTCGG
CGATATAGGCGCCAGCAACCGCACCTGTGGCGCCGGTGATGCCGGCCACGATGCGTCCGGCGTAGAGGAT
CGAGATCTCGATCCCGCGAAATTAATACGACTCACTATAGGGGAATTGTGAGCGGATAACAATTCCCCTC
TAGAAATAATTTTGTTTAACTTTAAGAAGGAGATATACCATGGGCATGGGTGTTGCGGATTTAATCAAGA
AATTCGAGAGCATTTCAAAAGAAGAGGAATTCGGTAGCGGTAGCGTGAGCAAGGGCGAGGAGCTGTTCAC
CGGGGTGGTGCCCATCCTGGTCGAGCTGGACGGCGACGTAAACGGCCACAAGTTCAGCGTGTCCGGCGAG
GGCGAGGGCGATGCCACCTACGGCAAGCTGACCCTGAAGTTCATCTGCACCACCGGCAAGCTGCCCGTGC
CCTGGCCCACCCTCGTGACCACCCTGACCTACGGCGTGCAGTGCTTCAGCCGCTACCCCGACCACATGAA
GCAGCACGACTTCTTCAAGTCCGCCATGCCCGAAGGCTACGTCCAGGAGCGCACCATCTTCTTCAAGGAC
GACGGCAACTACAAGACCCGCGCCGAGGTGAAGTTCGAGGGCGACACCCTGGTGAACCGCATCGAGCTGA
AGGGCATCGACTTCAAGGAGGACGGCAACATCCTGGGGCACAAGCTGGAGTACAACTACAACAGCCACAA
CGTCTATATCATGGCCGACAAGCAGAAGAACGGCATCAAGGTGAACTTCAAGATCCGCCACAACATCGAG
GACGGCAGCGTGCAGCTCGCCGACCACTACCAGCAGAACACCCCCATCGGCGACGGCCCCGTGCTGCTGC
CCGACAACCACTACCTGAGCACCCAGTCCAAGCTGAGCAAAGACCCCAACGAGAAGCGCGATCACATGGT
CCTGCTGGAGTTCGTGACCGCCGCCGGGATCACTCTCGGCATGGACGAGCTGTACAAGCTCGAGCACCAC
CACCACCACCACTGAGATCCGGCTGCTAACAAAGCCCGAAAGGAAGCTGAGTTGGCTGCTGCCACCGCTG
AGCAATAACTAGCATAACCCCTTGGGGCCTCTAAACGGGTCTTGAGGGGTTTTTTGCTGAAAGGAGGAAC
TATATCCGGAT
Features (pLannotate 1.2.2; 19 found; start..end, strand, type, name):
     12..467     +  rep_origin     f1 ori (sequence partly withheld): f1 bacteriophage origin of replication; arrow indicates direction of (+) strand synthesis
    494..551     +  promoter       AmpR promoter (fragment): bla
    560..1375    -  CDS            KanR: aminoglycoside phosphotransferase; aph(3')-Ia; confers resistance to kanamycin in bacteria or G418 (Geneticin®) in eukaryotes
   1497..2085    +  rep_origin     ori: high-copy-number ColE1/pMB1/pBR322/pUC origin of replication
   2271..2413    -  misc_feature   bom: basis of mobility region from pBR322
   2515..2706    -  CDS            rop: Rop protein, which maintains plasmids at low copy number; rop
   2723..3103    +  CDS            YPB1_ECOLX: Protein predicted: Swiss-Prot protein existence level 4. From Escherichia coli.
   3175..3466    -  CDS            TcR (fragment): tetracycline efflux protein; tet; confers resistance to tetracycline
   3481..3502    -  protein_bind   CAP binding site: CAP binding activates transcription in the presence of cAMP. E. coli catabolite activator protein
   3515..4597    -  CDS            lacI: lac repressor; lacI; The lac repressor binds to the lac operator to inhibit transcription in E. coli. This inhibition can be relieved by adding lactose or isopropyl-β-D-thiogalactopyranoside (IPTG).
   4598..4675    -  promoter       lacI promoter: lacI
   4683..4962    -  CDS            TcR (fragment): tetracycline efflux protein; tet; confers resistance to tetracycline
   4984..5002    +  promoter       T7 promoter: promoter for bacteriophage T7 RNA polymerase
   5003..5027    +  protein_bind   lac operator: The lac repressor binds to the lac operator to inhibit transcription in E. coli. This inhibition can be relieved by adding lactose or isopropyl-β-D-thiogalactopyranoside (IPTG). lac repressor encoded by lacI
   5042..5064    +  RBS            RBS: efficient ribosome binding site from bacteriophage T7 gene 10 (Olins and Rangwala, 1989)
   5146..5859    +  CDS            mEGFP: mEGFP is a basic (constitutively fluorescent) green fluorescent protein published in 2002, derived from Aequorea victoria. It has moderate acid sensitivity.
   5866..5883    +  CDS            9xHis (fragment): 9xHis affinity tag
   5893..5942    +  CDS            SET1 (fragment): solubility-enhancement tag derived from T7 phage gene 10B
   5950..5997    +  terminator     T7 terminator: transcription terminator for bacteriophage T7 RNA polymerase
