>Addgene plasmid #109279 | LifeAct-GFP-6xHis | addgene full sequence | sequence record 211543 | Addgene NGS Result
TGGCGAATGGG
[124 nt withheld, positions 12-135]
C
[91 nt withheld, positions 137-227]
A
[49 nt withheld, positions 229-277]
CCTTTGACGTTGGAGTCCACGTTCTTT
[37 nt withheld, positions 305-341]
ACCCTATCTCGGTCTATTCTTTTGATTTATAAGGGATTTTGCCGATTTCGGCCTATTGGTTAAAAAATGA
GCTGATTTAACAAAAATTTAACGCGAATTTTAACAAAATATTAACGCTTACAATTTAGGTGGCACTTTTC
GGGGAAATGTGCGCGGAACCCCTATTTGTTTATTTTTCTAAATACATTCAAATATGTATCCGCTCATGAA
TTAATTCTTAGAAAAACTCATCGAGCATCAAATGAAACTGCAATTTATTCATATCAGGATTATCAATACC
ATATTTTTGAAAAAGCCGTTTCTGTAATGAAGGAGAAAACTCACCGAGGCAGTTCCATAGGATGGCAAGA
TCCTGGTATCGGTCTGCGATTCCGACTCGTCCAACATCAATACAACCTATTAATTTCCCCTCGTCAAAAA
TAAGGTTATCAAGTGAGAAATCACCATGAGTGACGACTGAATCCGGTGAGAATGGCAAAAGTTTATGCAT
TTCTTTCCAGACTTGTTCAACAGGCCAGCCATTACGCTCGTCATCAAAATCACTCGCATCAACCAAACCG
TTATTCATTCGTGATTGCGCCTGAGCGAGACGAAATACGCGATCGCTGTTAAAAGGACAATTACAAACAG
GAATCGAATGCAACCGGCGCAGGAACACTGCCAGCGCATCAACAATATTTTCACCTGAATCAGGATATTC
TTCTAATACCTGGAATGCTGTTTTCCCGGGGATCGCAGTGGTGAGTAACCATGCATCATCAGGAGTACGG
ATAAAATGCTTGATGGTCGGAAGAGGCATAAATTCCGTCAGCCAGTTTAGTCTGACCATCTCATCTGTAA
CATCATTGGCAACGCTACCTTTGCCATGTTTCAGAAACAACTCTGGCGCATCGGGCTTCCCATACAATCG
ATAGATTGTCGCACCTGATTGCCCGACATTATCGCGAGCCCATTTATACCCATATAAATCAGCATCCATG
TTGGAATTTAATCGCGGCCTAGAGCAAGACGTTTCCCGTTGAATATGGCTCATAACACCCCTTGTATTAC
TGTTTATGTAAGCAGACAGTTTTATTGTTCATGACCAAAATCCCTTAACGTGAGTTTTCGTTCCACTGAG
CGTCAGACCCCGTAGAAAAGATCAAAGGATCTTCTTGAGATCCTTTTTTTCTGCGCGTAATCTGCTGCTT
GCAAACAAAAAAACCACCGCTACCAGCGGTGGTTTGTTTGCCGGATCAAGAGCTACCAACTCTTTTTCCG
AAGGTAACTGGCTTCAGCAGAGCGCAGATACCAAATACTGTCCTTCTAGTGTAGCCGTAGTTAGGCCACC
ACTTCAAGAACTCTGTAGCACCGCCTACATACCTCGCTCTGCTAATCCTGTTACCAGTGGCTGCTGCCAG
TGGCGATAAGTCGTGTCTTACCGGGTTGGACTCAAGACGATAGTTACCGGATAAGGCGCAGCGGTCGGGC
TGAACGGGGGGTTCGTGCACACAGCCCAGCTTGGAGCGAACGACCTACACCGAACTGAGATACCTACAGC
GTGAGCTATGAGAAAGCGCCACGCTTCCCGAAGGGAGAAAGGCGGACAGGTATCCGGTAAGCGGCAGGGT
CGGAACAGGAGAGCGCACGAGGGAGCTTCCAGGGGGAAACGCCTGGTATCTTTATAGTCCTGTCGGGTTT
CGCCACCTCTGACTTGAGCGTCGATTTTTGTGATGCTCGTCAGGGGGGCGGAGCCTATGGAAAAACGCCA
GCAACGCGGCCTTTTTACGGTTCCTGGCCTTTTGCTGGCCTTTTGCTCACATGTTCTTTCCTGCGTTATC
CCCTGATTCTGTGGATAACCGTATTACCGCCTTTGAGTGAGCTGATACCGCTCGCCGCAGCCGAACGACC
GAGCGCAGCGAGTCAGTGAGCGAGGAAGCGGAAGAGCGCCTGATGCGGTATTTTCTCCTTACGCATCTGT
GCGGTATTTCACACCGCAATGGTGCACTCTCAGTACAATCTGCTCTGATGCCGCATAGTTAAGCCAGTAT
ACACTCCGCTATCGCTACGTGACTGGGTCATGGCTGCGCCCCGACACCCGCCAACACCCGCTGACGCGCC
CTGACGGGCTTGTCTGCTCCCGGCATCCGCTTACAGACAAGCTGTGACCGTCTCCGGGAGCTGCATGTGT
CAGAGGTTTTCACCGTCATCACCGAAACGCGCGAGGCAGCTGCGGTAAAGCTCATCAGCGTGGTCGTGAA
GCGATTCACAGATGTCTGCCTGTTCATCCGCGTCCAGCTCGTTGAGTTTCTCCAGAAGCGTTAATGTCTG
GCTTCTGATAAAGCGGGCCATGTTAAGGGCGGTTTTTTCCTGTTTGGTCACTGATGCCTCCGTGTAAGGG
GGATTTCTGTTCATGGGGGTAATGATACCGATGAAACGAGAGAGGATGCTCACGATACGGGTTACTGATG
ATGAACATGCCCGGTTACTGGAACGTTGTGAGGGTAAACAACTGGCGGTATGGATGCGGCGGGACCAGAG
AAAAATCACTCAGGGTCAATGCCAGCGCTTCGTTAATACAGATGTAGGTGTTCCACAGGGTAGCCAGCAG
CATCCTGCGATGCAGATCCGGAACATAATGGTGCAGGGCGCTGACTTCCGCGTTTCCAGACTTTACGAAA
CACGGAAACCGAAGACCATTCATGTTGTTGCTCAGGTCGCAGACGTTTTGCAGCAGCAGTCGCTTCACGT
TCGCTCGCGTATCGGTGATTCATTCTGCTAACCAGTAAGGCAACCCCGCCAGCCTAGCCGGGTCCTCAAC
GACAGGAGCACGATCATGCGCACCCGTGGGGCCGCCATGCCGGCGATAATGGCCTGCTTCTCGCCGAAAC
GTTTGGTGGCGGGACCAGTGACGAAGGCTTGAGCGAGGGCGTGCAAGATTCCGAATACCGCAAGCGACAG
GCCGATCATCGTCGCGCTCCAGCGAAAGCGGTCCTCGCCGAAAATGACCCAGAGCGCTGCCGGCACCTGT
CCTACGAGTTGCATGATAAAGAAGACAGTCATAAGTGCGGCGACGATAGTCATGCCCCGCGCCCACCGGA
AGGAGCTGACTGGGTTGAAGGCTCTCAAGGGCATCGGTCGAGATCCCGGTGCCTAATGAGTGAGCTAACT
TACATTAATTGCGTTGCGCTCACTGCCCGCTTTCCAGTCGGGAAACCTGTCGTGCCAGCTGCATTAATGA
ATCGGCCAACGCGCGGGGAGAGGCGGTTTGCGTATTGGGCGCCAGGGTGGTTTTTCTTTTCACCAGTGAG
ACGGGCAACAGCTGATTGCCCTTCACCGCCTGGCCCTGAGAGAGTTGCAGCAAGCGGTCCACGCTGGTTT
GCCCCAGCAGGCGAAAATCCTGTTTGATGGTGGTTAACGGCGGGATATAACATGAGCTGTCTTCGGTATC
GTCGTATCCCACTACCGAGATATCCGCACCAACGCGCAGCCCGGACTCGGTAATGGCGCGCATTGCGCCC
AGCGCCATCTGATCGTTGGCAACCAGCATCGCAGTGGGAACGATGCCCTCATTCAGCATTTGCATGGTTT
GTTGAAAACCGGACATGGCACTCCAGTCGCCTTCCCGTTCCGCTATCGGCTGAATTTGATTGCGAGTGAG
ATATTTATGCCAGCCAGCCAGACGCAGACGCGCCGAGACAGAACTTAATGGGCCCGCTAACAGCGCGATT
TGCTGGTGACCCAATGCGACCAGATGCTCCACGCCCAGTCGCGTACCGTCTTCATGGGAGAAAATAATAC
TGTTGATGGGTGTCTGGTCAGAGACATCAAGAAATAACGCCGGAACATTAGTGCAGGCAGCTTCCACAGC
AATGGCATCCTGGTCATCCAGCGGATAGTTAATGATCAGCCCACTGACGCGTTGCGCGAGAAGATTGTGC
ACCGCCGCTTTACAGGCTTCGACGCCGCTTCGTTCTACCATCGACACCACCACGCTGGCACCCAGTTGAT
CGGCGCGAGATTTAATCGCCGCGACAATTTGCGACGGCGCGTGCAGGGCCAGACTGGAGGTGGCAACGCC
AATCAGCAACGACTGTTTGCCCGCCAGTTGTTGTGCCACGCGGTTGGGAATGTAATTCAGCTCCGCCATC
GCCGCTTCCACTTTTTCCCGCGTTTTCGCAGAAACGTGGCTGGCCTGGTTCACCACGCGGGAAACGGTCT
GATAAGAGACACCGGCATACTCTGCGACATCGTATAACGTTACTGGTTTCACATTCACCACCCTGAATTG
ACTCTCTTCCGGGCGCTATCATGCCATACCGCGAAAGGTTTTGCGCCATTCGATGGTGTCCGGGATCTCG
ACGCTCTCCCTTATGCGACTCCTGCATTAGGAAGCAGCCCAGTAGTAGGTTGAGGCCGTTGAGCACCGCC
GCCGCAAGGAATGGTGCATGCAAGGAGATGGCGCCCAACAGTCCCCCGGCCACGGGGCCTGCCACCATAC
CCACGCCGAAACAAGCGCTCATGAGCCCGAAGTGGCGAGCCCGATCTTCCCCATCGGTGATGTCGGCGAT
ATAGGCGCCAGCAACCGCACCTGTGGCGCCGGTGATGCCGGCCACGATGCGTCCGGCGTAGAGGATCGAG
ATCTCGATCCCGCGAAATTAATACGACTCACTATAGGGGAATTGTGAGCGGATAACAATTCCCCTCTAGA
AATAATTTTGTTTAACTTTAAGAAGGAGATATACCATGGGCATGGGTGTTGCGGATTTAATCAAGAAATT
CGAGAGCATTTCAAAAGAAGAGGAATTCGGTAGCGGTAGCGTGAGCAAGGGCGAGGAGCTGTTCACCGGG
GTGGTGCCCATCCTGGTCGAGCTGGACGGCGACGTAAACGGCCACAAGTTCAGCGTGTCCGGCGAGGGCG
AGGGCGATGCCACCTACGGCAAGCTGACCCTGAAGTTCATCTGCACCACCGGCAAGCTGCCCGTGCCCTG
GCCCACCCTCGTGACCACCCTGACCTACGGCGTGCAGTGCTTCAGCCGCTACCCCGACCACATGAAGCAG
CACGACTTCTTCAAGTCCGCCATGCCCGAAGGCTACGTCCAGGAGCGCACCATCTTCTTCAAGGACGACG
GCAACTACAAGACCCGCGCCGAGGTGAAGTTCGAGGGCGACACCCTGGTGAACCGCATCGAGCTGAAGGG
CATCGACTTCAAGGAGGACGGCAACATCCTGGGGCACAAGCTGGAGTACAACTACAACAGCCACAACGTC
TATATCATGGCCGACAAGCAGAAGAACGGCATCAAGGTGAACTTCAAGATCCGCCACAACATCGAGGACG
GCAGCGTGCAGCTCGCCGACCACTACCAGCAGAACACCCCCATCGGCGACGGCCCCGTGCTGCTGCCCGA
CAACCACTACCTGAGCACCCAGTCCGCCCTGAGCAAAGACCCCAACGAGAAGCGCGATCACATGGTCCTG
CTGGAGTTCGTGACCGCCGCCGGGATCACTCTCGGCATGGACGAGCTGTACAAGCTCGAGCACCACCACC
ACCACCACTGAGATCCGGCTGCTAACAAAGCCCGAAAGGAAGCTGAGTTGGCTGCTGCCACCGCTGAGCA
ATAACTAGCATAACCCCTTGGGGCCTCTAAACGGGTCTTGAGGGGTTTTTTGCTGAAAGGAGGAACTATA
TCCGGAT
Features (pLannotate 1.2.2; 19 found; start..end, strand, type, name):
     12..440     +  rep_origin     f1 ori (sequence partly withheld): f1 bacteriophage origin of replication; arrow indicates direction of (+) strand synthesis
    493..550     +  promoter       AmpR promoter (fragment): bla
    559..1374    -  CDS            KanR: aminoglycoside phosphotransferase; aph(3')-Ia; confers resistance to kanamycin in bacteria or G418 (Geneticin®) in eukaryotes
   1496..2084    +  rep_origin     ori: high-copy-number ColE1/pMB1/pBR322/pUC origin of replication
   2270..2409    -  misc_feature   bom: basis of mobility region from pBR322
   2511..2702    -  CDS            rop: Rop protein, which maintains plasmids at low copy number; rop
   2719..3099    +  CDS            YPB1_ECOLX: Protein predicted: Swiss-Prot protein existence level 4. From Escherichia coli.
   3171..3462    -  CDS            TcR (fragment): tetracycline efflux protein; tet; confers resistance to tetracycline
   3477..3498    -  protein_bind   CAP binding site: CAP binding activates transcription in the presence of cAMP. E. coli catabolite activator protein
   3511..4593    -  CDS            lacI: lac repressor; lacI; The lac repressor binds to the lac operator to inhibit transcription in E. coli. This inhibition can be relieved by adding lactose or isopropyl-β-D-thiogalactopyranoside (IPTG).
   4594..4671    -  promoter       lacI promoter: lacI
   4679..4958    -  CDS            TcR (fragment): tetracycline efflux protein; tet; confers resistance to tetracycline
   4980..4998    +  promoter       T7 promoter: promoter for bacteriophage T7 RNA polymerase
   4999..5023    +  protein_bind   lac operator: The lac repressor binds to the lac operator to inhibit transcription in E. coli. This inhibition can be relieved by adding lactose or isopropyl-β-D-thiogalactopyranoside (IPTG). lac repressor encoded by lacI
   5038..5060    +  RBS            RBS: efficient ribosome binding site from bacteriophage T7 gene 10 (Olins and Rangwala, 1989)
   5142..5855    +  CDS            EGFP: EGFP is a basic (constitutively fluorescent) green fluorescent protein published in 1996, derived from Aequorea victoria. It is reported to be a rapidly-maturing weak dimer with moderate acid sensitivity.
   5862..5879    +  CDS            9xHis (fragment): 9xHis affinity tag
   5889..5938    +  CDS            SET1 (fragment): solubility-enhancement tag derived from T7 phage gene 10B
   5946..5993    +  terminator     T7 terminator: transcription terminator for bacteriophage T7 RNA polymerase
