[The description below was written by a language model from this plasmid's Addgene catalogue record and pLannotate feature annotations shown in this document.]
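Description:
LifeAct-GFP-6xHis is a bacterial expression plasmid built on the pET28a backbone for producing and purifying a fluorescent actin-binding probe in E. coli. It is maintained through a ColE1/pMB1-type origin accompanied by the rop gene and the bom region from pBR322, and it is selected with kanamycin via an aminoglycoside phosphotransferase gene. An f1 phage origin is also present. The short tetracycline-resistance fragments and a predicted E. coli open reading frame picked up by annotation appear to be backbone remnants rather than functional parts.

The expression cassette follows the standard pET arrangement: a T7 promoter immediately followed by a lac operator, the strong ribosome binding site from T7 gene 10, the coding region, and a T7 terminator. A plasmid-borne lacI gene with its own promoter supplies repressor. Transcription therefore depends on a host providing T7 RNA polymerase and is relieved by IPTG. The synthetic insert encodes the short LifeAct actin-binding peptide fused at its C terminus to GFP and then a six-histidine tag for metal-affinity purification. The LifeAct segment is not annotated separately, but an unannotated stretch between the ribosome binding site and the GFP coding sequence is where it would lie. The His tag is detected as an 18-nucleotide fragment, consistent with six histidines.

Two full sequence records are available, differing by four nucleotides in length. One annotates the fluorescent protein as EGFP and the other as the monomeric mEGFP, so the exact variant is not settled by the record. The purified protein is intended for labelling actin, and the associated publication applies it as a small probe for single-molecule localization microscopy.
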