Addgene plasmid #109279: LifeAct-GFP-6xHis
Purpose: Bacterial expression and purification of LifeAct-GFP-6xHis, labels actin
Depositing lab: Lukas Kapitein. Depositing organization: Utrecht University. Publication: Purification and Application of a Small Actin Probe for Single-Molecule Localization Microscopy. Tas RP, Bos TGAA, Kapitein LC. Methods Mol Biol. 2018;1665:155-171. doi: 10.1007/978-1-4939-7271-5_9. PubMed 28940069.
Backbone
  Vector backbone: pET28a
  Vector type: Bacterial Expression
Growth in bacteria
  Bacterial resistance: Kanamycin, 50 μg/mL
  Growth temperature: 37°C
  Growth strain: DH5alpha
  Copy number: Unknown
Gene/Insert
  Gene/Insert name: LifeAct-GFP-6xHis
  Species: Synthetic
  Promoter: T7
  Tag / fusion protein: GFP-6xHis (C terminal on insert)
  Cloning method: Unknown
Terms and licenses: Academic/Nonprofit Terms; Industry Terms: Not Available to Industry
How to cite: LifeAct-GFP-6xHis was a gift from Lukas Kapitein (Addgene plasmid # 109279)
